>Addgene plasmid #190974 | pET-PLS-KP7_rpoA-U | addgene full sequence | sequence record 376080 | Addgene NGS Result
TGGCGAATGGG
[124 nt withheld, positions 12-135]
C
[91 nt withheld, positions 137-227]
A
[49 nt withheld, positions 229-277]
CCTTTGACGTTGGAGTCCACGTTCTTT
[37 nt withheld, positions 305-341]
ACCCTATCTCGGTCTATTCTTTTGATTTATAAGGGATTTTGCCGATTTCGGCCTATTGGTTAAAAAATGA
GCTGATTTAACAAAAATTTAACGCGAATTTTAACAAAATATTAACGCTTACAATTTAGGTGGCACTTTTC
GGGGAAATGTGCGCGGAACCCCTATTTGTTTATTTTTCTAAATACATTCAAATATGTATCCGCTCATGAG
ACAATAACCCTGATAAATGCTTCAATAATATTGAAAAAGGAAGAGTATGAGTATTCAACATTTCCGTGTC
GCCCTTATTCCCTTTTTTGCGGCATTTTGCCTTCCTGTTTTTGCTCACCCAGAAACGCTGGTGAAAGTAA
AAGATGCTGAAGATCAGTTGGGTGCACGAGTGGGTTACATCGAACTGGATCTCAACAGCGGTAAGATCCT
TGAGAGTTTTCGCCCCGAAGAACGTTTTCCAATGATGAGCACTTTTAAAGTTCTGCTATGTGGCGCGGTA
TTATCCCGTATTGACGCCGGGCAAGAGCAACTCGGTCGCCGCATACACTATTCTCAGAATGACTTGGTTG
AGTACTCACCAGTCACAGAAAAGCATCTTACGGATGGCATGACAGTAAGAGAATTATGCAGTGCTGCCAT
AACCATGAGTGATAACACTGCGGCCAACTTACTTCTGACAACGATCGGAGGACCGAAGGAGCTAACCGCT
TTTTTGCACAACATGGGGGATCATGTAACTCGCCTTGATCGTTGGGAACCGGAGCTGAATGAAGCCATAC
CAAACGACGAGCGTGACACCACGATGCCTGCAGCAATGGCAACAACGTTGCGCAAACTATTAACTGGCGA
ACTACTTACTCTAGCTTCCCGGCAACAATTAATAGACTGGATGGAGGCGGATAAAGTTGCAGGACCACTT
CTGCGCTCGGCCCTTCCGGCTGGCTGGTTTATTGCTGATAAATCTGGAGCCGGTGAGCGTGGGTCTCGCG
GTATCATTGCAGCACTGGGGCCAGATGGTAAGCCCTCCCGTATCGTAGTTATCTACACGACGGGGAGTCA
GGCAACTATGGATGAACGAAATAGACAGATCGCTGAGATAGGTGCCTCACTGATTAAGCATTGGTAACTG
TCAGACCAAGTTTACTCATATATACTTTAGATTGATTTAAAACTTCATTTTTAATTTAAAAGGATCTAGG
TGAAGATCCTTTTTGATAATCTCATGACCAAAATCCCTTAACGTGAGTTTTCGTTCCACTGAGCGTCAGA
CCCCGTAGAAAAGATCAAAGGATCTTCTTGAGATCCTTTTTTTCTGCGCGTAATCTGCTGCTTGCAAACA
AAAAAACCACCGCTACCAGCGGTGGTTTGTTTGCCGGATCAAGAGCTACCAACTCTTTTTCCGAAGGTAA
CTGGCTTCAGCAGAGCGCAGATACCAAATACTGTCCTTCTAGTGTAGCCGTAGTTAGGCCACCACTTCAA
GAACTCTGTAGCACCGCCTACATACCTCGCTCTGCTAATCCTGTTACCAGTGGCTGCTGCCAGTGGCGAT
AAGTCGTGTCTTACCGGGTTGGACTCAAGACGATAGTTACCGGATAAGGCGCAGCGGTCGGGCTGAACGG
GGGGTTCGTGCACACAGCCCAGCTTGGAGCGAACGACCTACACCGAACTGAGATACCTACAGCGTGAGCT
ATGAGAAAGCGCCACGCTTCCCGAAGGGAGAAAGGCGGACAGGTATCCGGTAAGCGGCAGGGTCGGAACA
GGAGAGCGCACGAGGGAGCTTCCAGGGGGAAACGCCTGGTATCTTTATAGTCCTGTCGGGTTTCGCCACC
TCTGACTTGAGCGTCGATTTTTGTGATGCTCGTCAGGGGGGCGGAGCCTATGGAAAAACGCCAGCAACGC
GGCCTTTTTACGGTTCCTGGCCTTTTGCTGGCCTTTTGCTCACATGTTCTTTCCTGCGTTATCCCCTGAT
TCTGTGGATAACCGTATTACCGCCTTTGAGTGAGCTGATACCGCTCGCCGCAGCCGAACGACCGAGCGCA
GCGAGTCAGTGAGCGAGGAAGCGGAAGAGCGCCTGATGCGGTATTTTCTCCTTACGCATCTGTGCGGTAT
TTCACACCGCAATGGTGCACTCTCAGTACAATCTGCTCTGATGCCGCATAGTTAAGCCAGTATACACTCC
GCTATCGCTACGTGACTGGGTCATGGCTGCGCCCCGACACCCGCCAACACCCGCTGACGCGCCCTGACGG
GCTTGTCTGCTCCCGGCATCCGCTTACAGACAAGCTGTGACCGTATCCGGGAGCTGCATGTGTCAGAGGT
TTTCACCGTCATCACCGAAACGCGCGAGGCAGCTGCGGTAAAGCTCATCAGCGTGGTCGTGAAGCGATTC
ACAGATGTCTGCCTGTTCATCCGCGTCCAGCTCGTTGAGTTTCTCCAGAAGCGTTAATGTCTGGCTTCTG
ATAAAGCGGGCCATGTTAAGGGCGGTTTTTTCCTGTTTGGTCACTGATGCCTCCGTGTAAGGGGGATTTC
TGTTCATGGGGGTAATGATACCGATGAAACGAGAGAGGATGCTCACGATACGGGTTACTGATGATGAACA
TGCCCGGTTACTGGAACGTTGTGAGGGTAAACAACTGGCGGTATGGATGCGGCGGGACCAGAGAAAAATC
ACTCAGGGTCAATGCCAGCGCTTCGTTAATACAGATGTAGGTGTTCCACAGGGTAGCCAGCAGCATCCTG
CGATGCAGATCCGGAACATAATGGTGCAGGGCGCTGACTTCCGCGTTTCCAGACTTTACGAAACACGGAA
ACCGAAAACCATTCATGTTGTTGCTCAGGTCGCAGACGTTTTGCAGCAGCAGTCGCTTCACGTTCGCTCG
CGTATCGGTGATTCATTCTGCTAACCAGTAAGGCAACCCCGCCAGCCTAGCCGGGTCCTCAACGACAGGA
GCACGATCATGCGCACCCGTGGGGCCGCCATGCCGGCGATAATGGCCTGCTTCTCGCCGAAACGTTTGGT
GGCGGGACCAGTGACGAAGGCTTGAGCGAGGGCGTGCAAGATTCCGAATACCGCAAGCGACAGGCCGATC
ATCGTCGCGCTCCAGCGAAAGCGGTCCTCGCCGAAAATGACCCAGAGCGCTGCCGGCACCTGTCCTACGA
GTTGCATGATAAAGAAAACAGTCATAAGTGCGGCGACGATAGTCATGCCCCGCGCCCACCGGAAGGAGCT
GACTGGGTTGAAGGCTCTCAAGGGCATCGGTCGAGATCCCGGTGCCTAATGAGTGAGCTAACTTACATTA
ATTGCGTTGCGCTCACTGCCCGCTTTCCAGTCGGGAAACCTGTCGTGCCAGCTGCATTAATGAATCGGCC
AACGCGCGGGGAGAGGCGGTTTGCGTATTGGGCGCCAGGGTGGTTTTTCTTTTCACCAGTGATACGGGCA
ACAGCTGATTGCCCTTCACCGCCTGGCCCTGAGAGAGTTGCAGCAAGCGGTCCACGCTGGTTTGCCCCAG
CAGGCGAAAATCCTGTTTGATGGTGGTTAACGGCGGGATATAACATGAGCTGTCCTCGGTATCGTCGTAT
CCCACTACCGAGATATCCGCACCAACGCGCAGCCCGGACTCGGTAATGGCGCGCATTGCGCCCAGCGCCA
TCTGATCGTTGGCAACCAGCATCGCAGTGGGAACGATGCCCTCATTCAGCATTTGCATGGTTTGTTGAAA
ACCGGACATGGCACTCCAGTCGCCTTCCCGTTCCGCTATCGGCTGAATTTGATTGCGAGTGAGATATTTA
TGCCAGCCAGCCAGACGCAGACGCGCCGAGACAGAACTTAATGGGCCCGCTAACAGCGCGATTTGCTGGT
GACCCAATGCGACCAGATGCTCCACGCCCAGTCGCGTACCGTCCTCATGGGAGAAAATAATACTGTTGAT
GGGTGTCTGGTCAGAGACATCAAGAAATAACGCCGGAACATTAGTGCAGGCAGCTTCCACAGCAATGGCA
TCCTGGTCATCCAGCGGATAGTTAATGATCAGCCCACTGACGCGTTGCGCGAGAAGATTGTGCACCGCCG
CTTTACAGGCTTCGACGCCGCTTCGTTCTACCATCGACACCACCACGCTGGCACCCAGTTGATCGGCGCG
AGATTTAATCGCCGCGACAATTTGCGACGGCGCGTGCAGGGCCAGACTGGAGGTGGCAACGCCAATCAGC
AACGACTGTTTGCCCGCCAGTTGTTGTGCCACGCGGTTGGGAATGTAATTCAGCTCCGCCATCGCCGCTT
CCACTTTTTCCCGCGTTTTCGCAGAAACGTGGCTGGCCTGGTTCACCACGCGGGAAACGGTCTGATAAGA
GACACCGGCATACTCTGCGACATCGTATAACGTTACTGGTTTCACATTCACCACCCTGAATTGACTCTCT
TCCGGGCGCTATCATGCCATACCGCGAAAGGTTTTGCGCCATTCGATGGTGTCCGGGATCTCGACGCTCT
CCCTTATGCGACTCCTGCATTAGGAAGCAGCCCAGTAGTAGGTTGAGGCCGTTGAGCACCGCCGCCGCAA
GGAATGGTGCATGCAAGGAGATGGCGCCCAACAGTCCCCCGGCCACGGGGCCTGCCACCATACCCACGCC
GAAACAAGCGCTCATGAGCCCGAAGTGGCGAGCCCGATCTTCCCCATCGGTGATGTCGGCGATATAGGCG
CCAGCAACCGCACCTGTGGCGCCGGTGATGCCGGCCACGATGCGTCCGGCGTAGAGGATCGAGATCTCGA
TCCCGCGAAATTAATACGACTCACTATAGGGGAATTGTGAGCGGATAACAATTCCCCTCTAGAAATAATT
TTGTTTAACTTTAAGAAGGAGATATACATATGGCTAGCATGACTGGTGGACAGCAAATGGGTCGCATGGC
CGGAGGGAGCGATAAAATTATTCACCTGACTGACGACAGTTTTGACACGGATGTACTCAAAGCGGACGGG
GCGATCCTCGTCGATTTCTGGGCAGAGTGGTGCGGTCCGTGCAAAATGATCGCCCCGATTCTGGATGAAA
TCGCTGACGAATATCAGGGCAAACTGACCGTTGCAAAACTGAACATCGATCAAAACCCTGGCACTGCGCC
GAAATATGGCATCCGTGGTATCCCGACTCTGCTGCTGTTCAAAAACGGTGAAGTGGCGGCAACCAAAGTG
GGTGCACTGTCTAAAGGTCAGTTGAAAGAGTTCCTCGACGCTAACCTGGCCGGTTCTGGTTCTGGCCATA
TGCACCATCATCATCATCATTCTTCTGGTGAGAATCTTTATTTTCAGGGCGCCATGGGTAATTCTGTTGT
CACATGGAATTCCATGATTAGGGGCTACGCTAGAAGCGGCCAGCCCGAGGAAGCTCTGAGCCTCTTCTCC
CAGATGAGAAGGAGCGGCATCAAGCCCGATAGCTATACCTTCCCCTTCGTGCTGAAGGCTTGCGCTTCTC
TGAGCAGCCTCGAGGAAGGAAAACAAATCCACGCCCACGTCATTAAATCCGGCTTCGAGTCCGATGTCTA
CGTGCAGAGCTCCCTCATTGATATGTACGCCAAGTGCGGATCTCTGGAGGACGCCAGAAAAGTGTTTGAC
GAGATGCCCGAGAGGAATGTCGTGAGCTGGAACGCTATGATCAGCGGCTATGCCCAGAATGGACAATCCG
AAGAAGCTCTGGAGCTGTTTAGAGAGATGCAGAAAGAGGGCATCAAGCCTTCCGAGTTTACCTTTTGCTC
CGTGCTGAAGGCTTGCGCCTCTCTGGGATCTCTGGAGATGGGCAAGCAAATTCACGGCTATGTGATCAAG
TCCGGCTTTGAGTCCATCGTGTTCGTGGGAAACGCCCTCATTGACATGTATGCCAAGTGCGGCTCTCTGG
AGGATGCTAGAAAGGTCTTTGATGAGATGCCCGAAAGGACCGTTGTGAGCTGGACCGCCATGATCTCCGG
ATACGCCCAGAACGGACAGAGCGAGGAGGCCCTCGAGCTCTTCAGAGAGATGCAGAGGGAGGGCGTGAAA
CCCGACGAAGTGACACTGCCTTCCGTGCTCTCCGCTTGCGCCAATCTGGGCGCTCTGGAGCAAGGCAAAC
AGATCCATGCCTACGTCATCAAGAACGGCTTTGAATCCGATGTGTTTGTGGGCTCCGCTCTGATCGACAT
GTACGCTAAATGCGGCTCCATCGAGGAGGCTAGGAAAGTGTTCGATGAAATGCCCGAGAAAGACGTTGTT
ACGTGGAACGCGATGATCAACGGTTACGGCATGAATCATGATGGGCAGATGGCTATCCAGTGCTTCGAAG
ATATGCAACAGCAGGGTGTGAAACCTTCTAGCGTGACCTTTACCTGCCTTCTGACCGCCTGTTCACATGC
CGGCCTGGTGAACGAAGGCCAGCAGTATTTTAAAATGATGCGAGAGGACTATGGGATAGTGCCCCGGGTG
CATCACTACGGGTGTATGGTGGATCTGCTGGGGAGAAGCGGCCACCTCGACGAGGCCGAAAATATGTTGC
AGACTATGCCATTTGAAAATAACGAAGTAGGGTGGGGCTCCCTGCTGTCAGCGTGTAAGACCCATGGGGA
CGTGGAGCGGGGTAGGAGATGTTTCGAACAACTGGTGAAGCTCGACCCCGAGAGCGCCGCATGGTATGTG
CTGATGGCTAACATTTATGCAAATGCTGGCAGATGGGACGACGCCGACCGGATTGAGGAACTGAGAAAAC
ACGCCGGAGCAAAAAAGAAACCCGCCAAGGCTTGCATCGAGGTCAATAATAAGGTGCACGAATTCGTTGT
AGGAGAGGAGCGGTCCGACGAAATTAGCAAAATGCTGTCCATGCTCAATCGCAGGATGAAAGAGGGTGGC
CATGTCCCGCACACAGACTTGGTCCTGAAACCAGTTTCAGACGAAGAGAAGGAGGATGCCCTTTGCGGCC
ATGCAGAGAAGCTCGCACTCGCTTACGGACTCCTTAACACTCCTCAAGGAACCACTTTGAGGGTAACAAA
GAACCTTAGGATGTGCAACGATTGTCACTCCTCTACAAAGATCATGTCTCGAATCGAGAAGCGCGAGATT
ATAGTCCGCGATAGTCACTGTGTCCACCACTTCAAGGATGGAAGTTGCAGTTGCGGAGATCGCTACTAAC
TCGAGAAATAGAAGGAACATGTATTACACGTGCAAAATTTGAGAGCTAGCACCACCACCACCACCACTGA
GATCCGGCTGCTAACAAAGCCCGAAAGGAAGCTGAGTTGGCTGCTGCCACCGCTGAGCAATAACTAGCAT
AACCCCTTGGGGCCTCTAAACGGGTCTTGAGGGGTTTTTTGCTGAAAGGAGGAACTATATCCGGAT
Features (pLannotate 1.2.2; 22 found; start..end, strand, type, name):
     12..440     +  rep_origin     f1 ori (sequence partly withheld): f1 bacteriophage origin of replication; arrow indicates direction of (+) strand synthesis
    493..597     +  promoter       AmpR promoter: bla
    598..1458    +  CDS            AmpR: β-lactamase; bla; confers resistance to ampicillin, carbenicillin, and related antibiotics
   1629..2217    +  rep_origin     ori: high-copy-number ColE1/pMB1/pBR322/pUC origin of replication
   2403..2542    -  misc_feature   bom: basis of mobility region from pBR322
   2644..2835    -  CDS            rop: Rop protein, which maintains plasmids at low copy number; rop
   2852..3232    +  CDS            YPB1_ECOLX: Protein predicted: Swiss-Prot protein existence level 4. From Escherichia coli.
   3304..3595    -  CDS            TcR (fragment): tetracycline efflux protein; tet; confers resistance to tetracycline
   3610..3631    -  protein_bind   CAP binding site: CAP binding activates transcription in the presence of cAMP. E. coli catabolite activator protein
   3644..4726    -  CDS            lacI: lac repressor; lacI; The lac repressor binds to the lac operator to inhibit transcription in E. coli. This inhibition can be relieved by adding lactose or isopropyl-β-D-thiogalactopyranoside (IPTG).
   4727..4804    -  promoter       lacI promoter: lacI
   4812..5091    -  CDS            TcR (fragment): tetracycline efflux protein; tet; confers resistance to tetracycline
   5113..5131    +  promoter       T7 promoter: promoter for bacteriophage T7 RNA polymerase
   5132..5156    +  protein_bind   lac operator: The lac repressor binds to the lac operator to inhibit transcription in E. coli. This inhibition can be relieved by adding lactose or isopropyl-β-D-thiogalactopyranoside (IPTG). lac repressor encoded by lacI
   5171..5193    +  RBS            RBS: efficient ribosome binding site from bacteriophage T7 gene 10 (Olins and Rangwala, 1989)
   5201..5233    +  CDS            T7 tag (gene 10 leader): leader peptide from bacteriophage T7 gene 10 promotes efficient translation in E. coli
   5248..5572    +  CDS            TrxA (fragment): E. coli thioredoxin; trxA
   5621..5640    +  CDS            capTEV™ (fragment): composite tag for in vivo biotinylation, TEV protease cleavage, and 6xHis tagging
   7139..7471    +  CDS            DYW1 (fragment): PPR74_ARATH - Also known as PCMP-H50. Experimental evidence at protein level: Swiss-Prot protein existence level 1. Plays a major role in single RNA editing events in chloroplasts. Acts as a site-recognition transacting factor involved in the edition of the site 1 of ndhD (ndhD-1 site corresponding to cytidine-2), which is a plastid-encoded subunit of the NADH- plastoquinone oxidoreductase. The interaction with CRR4 is required for its function in editing the ndhD-1 site. From Arabidopsis thaliana (Mouse-ear cress).
   7531..7548    +  CDS            9xHis (fragment): 9xHis affinity tag
   7558..7607    +  CDS            SET1 (fragment): solubility-enhancement tag derived from T7 phage gene 10B
   7615..7662    +  terminator     T7 terminator: transcription terminator for bacteriophage T7 RNA polymerase
