[The description below was written by a language model from this plasmid's Addgene catalogue record and pLannotate feature annotations shown in this document.]
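Description:
pET-PLS-KP7_rpoA-U is a bacterial expression plasmid built on the pET21b backbone, designed to test whether a synthetic PPR-DYW protein, KP7, can perform U-to-C RNA editing at the Arabidopsis thaliana rpoA editing site in E. coli. It is maintained through a ColE1/pBR322-type origin together with the rop gene and the bom region, consistent with its low-copy listing. Selection is by ampicillin through β-lactamase, and an f1 origin is also present. The short tetracycline-resistance fragments and a predicted E. coli ORF annotated around lacI appear to be pBR322-derived backbone remnants rather than functional elements.

Expression is driven by a T7 promoter controlled by a lac operator, with lacI carried on the plasmid, so transcription depends on T7 RNA polymerase and is inducible with IPTG. A T7 gene 10 ribosome binding site and leader open the reading frame. These are followed by a thioredoxin fragment, which commonly aids solubility, and a short match to a composite His/TEV tag that likely corresponds to the catalogued N-terminal His tag. The next roughly 1.5 kb is unannotated and presumably encodes the synthetic PLS-type PPR repeat array that provides RNA sequence recognition. It ends in a region resembling the Arabidopsis DYW1 protein, which matches the DYW editing domain of the KP7 design.

A His-tag fragment from the vector and a short hit to a T7 gene 10B-derived sequence lie just before the T7 terminator. The name suggests that the rpoA target carrying a U at the editing position is encoded on the same plasmid, but the feature table does not annotate it, so its location is not stated.
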