Addgene plasmid #190974: pET-PLS-KP7_rpoA-U
Purpose: Test the U-to-C editing activity of KP7 on AtrpoA editing site, in E. coli
Depositing lab: Bernard Gutmann. Depositing organization: EditForce, Inc. Publication: U-to-C RNA editing by synthetic PPR-DYW proteins in bacteria and human culture cells. Ichinose M, Kawabata M, Akaiwa Y, Shimajiri Y, Nakamura I, Tamai T, Nakamura T, Yagi Y, Gutmann B. Commun Biol. 2022 Sep 15;5(1):968. doi: 10.1038/s42003-022-03927-3. PubMed 36109586.
Backbone
  Vector backbone: pET21b
  Vector type: Bacterial Expression
Growth in bacteria
  Bacterial resistance: Ampicillin, 100 μg/mL
  Growth temperature: 37°C
  Growth strain: DH5alpha
  Copy number: Low Copy
Gene/Insert
  Gene/Insert name: PLS-KP7
  Species: Synthetic
  Promoter: T7
  Tag / fusion protein: His (N terminal on insert)
  Cloning method: Restriction Enzyme; 5′ cloning site Unknown (unknown if destroyed); 3′ cloning site Unknown (unknown if destroyed)
Terms and licenses: Academic/Nonprofit Terms; Industry Terms: Not Available to Industry
How to cite: pET-PLS-KP7_rpoA-U was a gift from Bernard Gutmann (Addgene plasmid # 190974 ; http://n2t.net/addgene:190974 ; RRID:Addgene_190974)
